Addgene plasmid #90616: CENPF C5.1 gRNA
Purpose: 3rd generation lentiviral gRNA plasmid targeting human CENPF
Depositing lab: Iain Cheeseman. Depositing organization: Whitehead Institute for Biomedical Research. Publication: Large-Scale Analysis of CRISPR/Cas9 Cell-Cycle Knockouts Reveals the Diversity of p53-Dependent Responses to Cell-Cycle Defects. McKinley KL, Cheeseman IM. Dev Cell. 2017 Feb 27;40(4):405-420.e2. doi: 10.1016/j.devcel.2017.01.012. Epub 2017 Feb 16. PubMed 28216383.
Backbone
  Vector backbone: pLenti-sgRNA
  Backbone manufacturer: Eric Lander & David Sabatini labs (Addgene plasmid #71409)
  Backbone size w/o insert (bp): 9151
  Vector type: Lentiviral, CRISPR
  Selectable markers: Puromycin
Growth in bacteria
  Bacterial resistance: Ampicillin, 100 μg/mL
  Growth temperature: 37°C
  Growth strain: NEB Stable
  Copy number: Unknown
Gene/Insert
  Gene/Insert name: CENPF (Guide Designation C5.1) (alt name: pKMKO series)
  gRNA/shRNA sequence: CACCGTTTCAGCTTGACAGTCTCG
  Species: H. sapiens (human)
  Promoter: U6
  Cloning method: Restriction Enzyme; 5′ cloning site BsmBI (destroyed during cloning); 3′ cloning site BsmBI (destroyed during cloning)
  Sequencing primers: 5′ hU6-F (5'-GAGGGCCTATTTCCCATGATT-3'); 3′ EF1a-R (5'-CACGGCGACTACTGCACTTA-3')
Terms and licenses: Academic/Nonprofit Terms; Industry Terms: Not Available to Industry
Depositor comments: Please note that gRNA target sequence listed is not strictly the 20nt spacer sequence, but also contains the 5' BsmBI overhang. For more information about knockout human cell lines generated using this plasmid, please see http://cellcycleknockouts.wi.mit.edu/ .
How to cite: CENPF C5.1 gRNA was a gift from Iain Cheeseman (Addgene plasmid # 90616 ; http://n2t.net/addgene:90616 ; RRID:Addgene_90616)
