[The description below was written by a language model from this plasmid's Addgene catalogue record and pLannotate feature annotations shown in this document.]
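Description:
CENPF C5.1 gRNA is a third-generation lentiviral CRISPR plasmid that expresses a single guide RNA against human CENPF. It is built on the pLenti-sgRNA backbone, with the guide oligo cloned between two BsmBI sites that were destroyed in the process. In bacteria it is maintained through a high-copy ColE1/pUC-type origin and selected with ampicillin via the β-lactamase gene. An f1 origin, an SV40 origin, and remnants of lac, T3 and T7 cloning-vector sequences are also annotated. The sequenced record is 7,301 nt, shorter than the 9,151 bp listed for the empty backbone. Loss of a stuffer fragment between the BsmBI sites could account for this, but the record does not explain it.

The viral cassette begins with an RSV promoter fused to a truncated HIV-1 5' LTR, which allows Tat-independent production of genomic RNA in packaging cells. This is followed by the Ψ packaging signal with a partial gag sequence, and by the RRE for Rev-dependent nuclear export. Within the transfer region, the human U6 RNA polymerase III promoter drives the CENPF spacer joined to the Streptococcus pyogenes guide scaffold (annotated as a tracrRNA fragment). A cPPT/CTS element follows. An EF-1α core promoter then expresses puromycin N-acetyltransferase for selection of transduced cells, with a WPRE to boost transcript expression. The cassette ends in a self-inactivating ΔU3 3' LTR and an SV40 polyadenylation signal.

No Cas9 is encoded, so the nuclease must be supplied separately, for example by a Cas9-expressing cell line. The plasmid belongs to a guide series (pKMKO) used for large-scale knockout analysis of cell-cycle genes in human cells.
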