Features (pLannotate 1.2.2; 27 found; start..end, strand, type, name):
     11..103     +  CDS            lacI (fragment): lac repressor; lacI; The lac repressor binds to the lac operator to inhibit transcription in E. coli. This inhibition can be relieved by adding lactose or isopropyl-β-D-thiogalactopyranoside (IPTG).
    116..137     +  protein_bind   CAP binding site: CAP binding activates transcription in the presence of cAMP. E. coli catabolite activator protein
    152..182     +  promoter       lac promoter: promoter for the E. coli lac operon
    190..206     +  protein_bind   lac operator: The lac repressor binds to the lac operator to inhibit transcription in E. coli. This inhibition can be relieved by adding lactose or isopropyl-β-D-thiogalactopyranoside (IPTG). lac repressor encoded by lacI
    251..269     +  promoter       T3 promoter: promoter for bacteriophage T3 RNA polymerase
    297..523     +  promoter       RSV promoter: Rous sarcoma virus enhancer/promoter
    524..704     +  LTR            5' LTR (truncated): truncated 5' long terminal repeat (LTR) from HIV-1
    751..876     +  misc_feature   HIV-1 Ψ: packaging signal of human immunodeficiency virus type 1
    860..1223    +  CDS            HIV-1 gag (fragment): gag protein from human immunodeficiency virus 1; gag
   1369..1602    +  misc_feature   RRE: The Rev response element (RRE) of HIV-1 allows for Rev-dependent mRNA export from the nucleus to the cytoplasm.
   1979..2005    +  CDS            Rev (fragment): human immunodeficiency virus 1 (HIV-1) Rev protein; rev; enhances nuclear export of unspliced and incompletely spliced viral mRNAs
   2009..2249    +  promoter       U6 promoter: RNA polymerase III promoter for human U6 snRNA
   2296..2363    +  misc_RNA       tracrRNA (fragment): trans-activating CRISPR RNA for the Streptococcus pyogenes CRISPR/Cas9 system
   2412..2529    +  misc_feature   cPPT/CTS: central polypurine tract and central termination sequence of HIV-1
   2598..2809    +  promoter       EF-1α core promoter: core promoter for human elongation factor EF-1α
   2835..3434    +  CDS            PuroR (fragment): puromycin N-acetyltransferase; pac from Streptomyces; confers resistance to puromycin
   3450..4038    +  misc_feature   WPRE: woodchuck hepatitis virus posttranscriptional regulatory element
   4089..4108    +  misc_feature   cPPT/CTS (fragment): central polypurine tract and central termination sequence of HIV-1
   4110..4343    +  LTR            3' LTR (ΔU3): self-inactivating 3' long terminal repeat (LTR) from HIV-1
   4421..4542    +  polyA_signal   SV40 poly(A) signal: SV40 polyadenylation signal
   4582..4717    +  rep_origin     SV40 ori: SV40 origin of replication
   4738..4756    -  promoter       T7 promoter: promoter for bacteriophage T7 RNA polymerase
   4764..4919    +  CDS            lacZα (fragment): LacZα fragment of β-galactosidase; lacZ fragment
   4924..5352    +  rep_origin     f1 ori (sequence partly withheld): f1 bacteriophage origin of replication; arrow indicates direction of (+) strand synthesis
   5405..5509    +  promoter       AmpR promoter: bla
   5510..6370    +  CDS            AmpR: β-lactamase; bla; confers resistance to ampicillin, carbenicillin, and related antibiotics
   6541..7129    +  rep_origin     ori: high-copy-number ColE1/pMB1/pBR322/pUC origin of replication
>Addgene plasmid #90616 | CENPF C5.1 gRNA | addgene full sequence | sequence record 182692 | Addgene NGS Result
AAGCGGAAGAGCGCCCAATACGCAAACCGCCTCTCCCCGCGCGTTGGCCGATTCATTAATGCAGCTGGCA
CGACAGGTTTCCCGACTGGAAAGCGGGCAGTGAGCGCAACGCAATTAATGTGAGTTAGCTCACTCATTAG
GCACCCCAGGCTTTACACTTTATGCTTCCGGCTCGTATGTTGTGTGGAATTGTGAGCGGATAACAATTTC
ACACAGGAAACAGCTATGACCATGATTACGCCAAGCGCGCAATTAACCCTCACTAAAGGGAACAAAAGCT
GGAGCTGCAAGCTTAATGTAGTCTTATGCAATACTCTTGTAGTCTTGCAACATGGTAACGATGAGTTAGC
AACATGCCTTACAAGGAGAGAAAAAGCACCGTGCATGCCGATTGGTGGAAGTAAGGTGGTACGATCGTGC
CTTATTAGGAAGGCAACAGACGGGTCTGACATGGATTGGACGAACCACTGAATTGCCGCATTGCAGAGAT
ATTGTATTTAAGTGCCTAGCTCGATACATAAACGGGTCTCTCTGGTTAGACCAGATCTGAGCCTGGGAGC
TCTCTGGCTAACTAGGGAACCCACTGCTTAAGCCTCAATAAAGCTTGCCTTGAGTGCTTCAAGTAGTGTG
TGCCCGTCTGTTGTGTGACTCTGGTAACTAGAGATCCCTCAGACCCTTTTAGTCAGTGTGGAAAATCTCT
AGCAGTGGCGCCCGAACAGGGACTTGAAAGCGAAAGGGAAACCAGAGGAGCTCTCTCGACGCAGGACTCG
GCTTGCTGAAGCGCGCACGGCAAGAGGCGAGGGGCGGCGACTGGTGAGTACGCCAAAAATTTTGACTAGC
GGAGGCTAGAAGGAGAGAGATGGGTGCGAGAGCGTCAGTATTAAGCGGGGGAGAATTAGATCGCGATGGG
AAAAAATTCGGTTAAGGCCAGGGGGAAAGAAAAAATATAAATTAAAACATATAGTATGGGCAAGCAGGGA
GCTAGAACGATTCGCAGTTAATCCTGGCCTGTTAGAAACATCAGAAGGCTGTAGACAAATACTGGGACAG
CTACAACCATCCCTTCAGACAGGATCAGAAGAACTTAGATCATTATATAATACAGTAGCAACCCTCTATT
GTGTGCATCAAAGGATAGAGATAAAAGACACCAAGGAAGCTTTAGACAAGATAGAGGAAGAGCAAAACAA
AAGTAAGACCACCGCACAGCAAGCGGCCGCTGATCTTCAGACCTGGAGGAGGAGATATGAGGGACAATTG
GAGAAGTGAATTATATAAATATAAAGTAGTAAAAATTGAACCATTAGGAGTAGCACCCACCAAGGCAAAG
AGAAGAGTGGTGCAGAGAGAAAAAAGAGCAGTGGGAATAGGAGCTTTGTTCCTTGGGTTCTTGGGAGCAG
CAGGAAGCACTATGGGCGCAGCGTCAATGACGCTGACGGTACAGGCCAGACAATTATTGTCTGGTATAGT
GCAGCAGCAGAACAATTTGCTGAGGGCTATTGAGGCGCAACAGCATCTGTTGCAACTCACAGTCTGGGGC
ATCAAGCAGCTCCAGGCAAGAATCCTGGCTGTGGAAAGATACCTAAAGGATCAACAGCTCCTGGGGATTT
GGGGTTGCTCTGGAAAACTCATTTGCACCACTGCTGTGCCTTGGAATGCTAGTTGGAGTAATAAATCTCT
GGAACAGATTTGGAATCACACGACCTGGATGGAGTGGGACAGAGAAATTAACAATTACACAAGCTTAATA
CACTCCTTAATTGAAGAATCGCAAAACCAGCAAGAAAAGAATGAACAAGAATTATTGGAATTAGATAAAT
GGGCAAGTTTGTGGAATTGGTTTAACATAACAAATTGGCTGTGGTATATAAAATTATTCATAATGATAGT
AGGAGGCTTGGTAGGTTTAAGAATAGTTTTTGCTGTACTTTCTATAGTGAATAGAGTTAGGCAGGGATAT
TCACCATTATCGTTTCAGACCCACCTCCCAACCCCGAGGGGACCCAGAGAGGGCCTATTTCCCATGATTC
CTTCATATTTGCATATACGATACAAGGCTGTTAGAGAGATAATTAGAATTAATTTGACTGTAAACACAAA
GATATTAGTACAAAATACGTGACGTAGAAAGTAATAATTTCTTGGGTAGTTTGCAGTTTTAAAATTATGT
TTTAAAATGGACTATCATATGCTTACCGTAACTTGAAAGTATTTCGATTTCTTGGCTTTATATATCTTGT
GGAAAGGACGAAACACCGTTTCAGCTTGACAGTCTCGGTTTAAGAGCTATGCTGGAAACAGCATAGCAAG
TTTAAATAAGGCTAGTCCGTTATCAACTTGAAAAAGTGGCACCGAGTCGGTGCTTTTTTTGAATTCTAGA
TCTTGAGACAAATGGCAGTATTCATCCACAATTTTAAAAGAAAAGGGGGGATTGGGGGGTACAGTGCAGG
GGAAAGAATAGTAGACATAATAGCAACAGACATACAAACTAAAGAATTACAAAAACAAATTACAAAAATT
CAAAATTTTCGGGTTTATTACAGGGACAGCAGAGATCCACTTTGGCGCCGGCTCGAGTGGCTCCGGTGCC
CGTCAGTGGGCAGAGCGCACATCGCCCACAGTCCCCGAGAAGTTGGGGGGAGGGGTCGGCAATTGAACCG
GTGCCTAGAGAAGGTGGCGCGGGGTAAACTGGGAAAGTGATGTCGTGTACTGGCTCCGCCTTTTTCCCGA
GGGTGGGGGAGAACCGTATATAAGTGCAGTAGTCGCCGTGAACGTTCTTTTTCGCAACGGGTTTGCCGCC
AGAACACAGGTGTCGTGACGCGGGATCCGCCACCATGACCGAGTACAAGCCCACGGTGCGCCTCGCCACC
CGCGACGACGTCCCCAGGGCCGTACGCACCCTCGCCGCCGCGTTCGCCGACTACCCCGCCACGCGCCACA
CCGTCGATCCGGACCGCCACATCGAGCGGGTCACCGAGCTGCAAGAACTCTTCCTCACGCGCGTCGGGCT
CGACATCGGCAAGGTGTGGGTCGCGGACGACGGCGCCGCGGTGGCGGTCTGGACCACGCCGGAGAGCGTC
GAAGCGGGGGCGGTGTTCGCCGAGATCGGCCCGCGCATGGCCGAGTTGAGCGGTTCCCGGCTGGCCGCGC
AGCAACAGATGGAAGGCCTCCTGGCGCCGCACCGGCCCAAGGAGCCCGCGTGGTTCCTGGCCACCGTCGG
AGTCTCGCCCGACCACCAGGGCAAGGGTCTGGGCAGCGCCGTCGTGCTCCCCGGAGTGGAGGCGGCCGAG
CGCGCCGGGGTGCCCGCCTTCCTGGAGACCTCCGCGCCCCGCAACCTCCCCTTCTACGAGCGGCTCGGCT
TCACCGTCACCGCCGACGTCGAGGTGCCCGAAGGACCGCGCACCTGGTGCATGACCCGCAAGCCCGGTGC
CTGAACGCGTTAAGTCGACAATCAACCTCTGGATTACAAAATTTGTGAAAGATTGACTGGTATTCTTAAC
TATGTTGCTCCTTTTACGCTATGTGGATACGCTGCTTTAATGCCTTTGTATCATGCTATTGCTTCCCGTA
TGGCTTTCATTTTCTCCTCCTTGTATAAATCCTGGTTGCTGTCTCTTTATGAGGAGTTGTGGCCCGTTGT
CAGGCAACGTGGCGTGGTGTGCACTGTGTTTGCTGACGCAACCCCCACTGGTTGGGGCATTGCCACCACC
TGTCAGCTCCTTTCCGGGACTTTCGCTTTCCCCCTCCCTATTGCCACGGCGGAACTCATCGCCGCCTGCC
TTGCCCGCTGCTGGACAGGGGCTCGGCTGTTGGGCACTGACAATTCCGTGGTGTTGTCGGGGAAATCATC
GTCCTTTCCTTGGCTGCTCGCCTGTGTTGCCACCTGGATTCTGCGCGGGACGTCCTTCTGCTACGTCCCT
TCGGCCCTCAATCCAGCGGACCTTCCTTCCCGCGGCCTGCTGCCGGCTCTGCGGCCTCTTCCGCGTCTTC
GCCTTCGCCCTCAGACGAGTCGGATCTCCCTTTGGGCCGCCTCCCCGCGTCGACTTTAAGACCAATGACT
TACAAGGCAGCTGTAGATCTTAGCCACTTTTTAAAAGAAAAGGGGGGACTGGAAGGGCTAATTCACTCCC
AACGAAGACAAGATCTGCTTTTTGCTTGTACTGGGTCTCTCTGGTTAGACCAGATCTGAGCCTGGGAGCT
CTCTGGCTAACTAGGGAACCCACTGCTTAAGCCTCAATAAAGCTTGCCTTGAGTGCTTCAAGTAGTGTGT
GCCCGTCTGTTGTGTGACTCTGGTAACTAGAGATCCCTCAGACCCTTTTAGTCAGTGTGGAAAATCTCTA
GCAGTACGTATAGTAGTTCATGTCATCTTATTATTCAGTATTTATAACTTGCAAAGAAATGAATATCAGA
GAGTGAGAGGAACTTGTTTATTGCAGCTTATAATGGTTACAAATAAAGCAATAGCATCACAAATTTCACA
AATAAAGCATTTTTTTCACTGCATTCTAGTTGTGGTTTGTCCAAACTCATCAATGTATCTTATCATGTCT
GGCTCTAGCTATCCCGCCCCTAACTCCGCCCATCCCGCCCCTAACTCCGCCCAGTTCCGCCCATTCTCCG
CCCCATGGCTGACTAATTTTTTTTATTTATGCAGAGGCCGAGGCCGCCTCGGCCTCTGAGCTATTCCAGA
AGTAGTGAGGAGGCTTTTTTGGAGGCCTAGGGACGTACCCAATTCGCCCTATAGTGAGTCGTATTACGCG
CGCTCACTGGCCGTCGTTTTACAACGTCGTGACTGGGAAAACCCTGGCGTTACCCAACTTAATCGCCTTG
CAGCACATCCCCCTTTCGCCAGCTGGCGTAATAGCGAAGAGGCCCGCACCGATCGCCCTTCCCAACAGTT
GCGCAGCCTGAATGGCGAATGGG
[124 nt withheld, positions 4924-5047]
C
[91 nt withheld, positions 5049-5139]
A
[49 nt withheld, positions 5141-5189]
CCTTTGACGTTGGAGTCCACGTTCTTT
[37 nt withheld, positions 5217-5253]
ACCCTATCTCGGTCTATTCTTTTGATTTATAAGGGATTTTGCCGATTTCGGCCTATTGGTTAAAAAATGA
GCTGATTTAACAAAAATTTAACGCGAATTTTAACAAAATATTAACGCTTACAATTTAGGTGGCACTTTTC
GGGGAAATGTGCGCGGAACCCCTATTTGTTTATTTTTCTAAATACATTCAAATATGTATCCGCTCATGAG
ACAATAACCCTGATAAATGCTTCAATAATATTGAAAAAGGAAGAGTATGAGTATTCAACATTTCCGTGTC
GCCCTTATTCCCTTTTTTGCGGCATTTTGCCTTCCTGTTTTTGCTCACCCAGAAACGCTGGTGAAAGTAA
AAGATGCTGAAGATCAGTTGGGTGCACGAGTGGGTTACATCGAACTGGATCTCAACAGCGGTAAGATCCT
TGAGAGTTTTCGCCCCGAAGAACGTTTTCCAATGATGAGCACTTTTAAAGTTCTGCTATGTGGCGCGGTA
TTATCCCGTATTGACGCCGGGCAAGAGCAACTCGGTCGCCGCATACACTATTCTCAGAATGACTTGGTTG
AGTACTCACCAGTCACAGAAAAGCATCTTACGGATGGCATGACAGTAAGAGAATTATGCAGTGCTGCCAT
AACCATGAGTGATAACACTGCGGCCAACTTACTTCTGACAACGATCGGAGGACCGAAGGAGCTAACCGCT
TTTTTGCACAACATGGGGGATCATGTAACTCGCCTTGATCGTTGGGAACCGGAGCTGAATGAAGCCATAC
CAAACGACGAGCGTGACACCACGATGCCTGTAGCAATGGCAACAACGTTGCGCAAACTATTAACTGGCGA
ACTACTTACTCTAGCTTCCCGGCAACAATTAATAGACTGGATGGAGGCGGATAAAGTTGCAGGACCACTT
CTGCGCTCGGCCCTTCCGGCTGGCTGGTTTATTGCTGATAAATCTGGAGCCGGTGAGCGTGGGTCTCGCG
GTATCATTGCAGCACTGGGGCCAGATGGTAAGCCCTCCCGTATCGTAGTTATCTACACGACGGGGAGTCA
GGCAACTATGGATGAACGAAATAGACAGATCGCTGAGATAGGTGCCTCACTGATTAAGCATTGGTAACTG
TCAGACCAAGTTTACTCATATATACTTTAGATTGATTTAAAACTTCATTTTTAATTTAAAAGGATCTAGG
TGAAGATCCTTTTTGATAATCTCATGACCAAAATCCCTTAACGTGAGTTTTCGTTCCACTGAGCGTCAGA
CCCCGTAGAAAAGATCAAAGGATCTTCTTGAGATCCTTTTTTTCTGCGCGTAATCTGCTGCTTGCAAACA
AAAAAACCACCGCTACCAGCGGTGGTTTGTTTGCCGGATCAAGAGCTACCAACTCTTTTTCCGAAGGTAA
CTGGCTTCAGCAGAGCGCAGATACCAAATACTGTTCTTCTAGTGTAGCCGTAGTTAGGCCACCACTTCAA
GAACTCTGTAGCACCGCCTACATACCTCGCTCTGCTAATCCTGTTACCAGTGGCTGCTGCCAGTGGCGAT
AAGTCGTGTCTTACCGGGTTGGACTCAAGACGATAGTTACCGGATAAGGCGCAGCGGTCGGGCTGAACGG
GGGGTTCGTGCACACAGCCCAGCTTGGAGCGAACGACCTACACCGAACTGAGATACCTACAGCGTGAGCT
ATGAGAAAGCGCCACGCTTCCCGAAGGGAGAAAGGCGGACAGGTATCCGGTAAGCGGCAGGGTCGGAACA
GGAGAGCGCACGAGGGAGCTTCCAGGGGGAAACGCCTGGTATCTTTATAGTCCTGTCGGGTTTCGCCACC
TCTGACTTGAGCGTCGATTTTTGTGATGCTCGTCAGGGGGGCGGAGCCTATGGAAAAACGCCAGCAACGC
GGCCTTTTTACGGTTCCTGGCCTTTTGCTGGCCTTTTGCTCACATGTTCTTTCCTGCGTTATCCCCTGAT
TCTGTGGATAACCGTATTACCGCCTTTGAGTGAGCTGATACCGCTCGCCGCAGCCGAACGACCGAGCGCA
GCGAGTCAGTGAGCGAGG
